Addgene plasmid #87489: NI-16
Purpose: For library amplification of fragment NI-16
Depositing lab: Steve Pollard. Depositing organization: University of Edinburgh. Publication: STAR: a simple TAL effector assembly reaction using isothermal assembly. Gogolok S, Garcia-Diaz C, Pollard SM. Sci Rep. 2016 Sep 12;6:33209. doi: 10.1038/srep33209. PubMed 27615025.
Backbone
  Vector backbone: pMA-T
  Backbone manufacturer: Life Technologies
  Vector type: TALEN, Synthetic Biology ; TALE DBD library preparation
Growth in bacteria
  Bacterial resistance: Ampicillin, 100 μg/mL
  Growth temperature: 37°C
  Growth strain: DH5alpha
  Copy number: High Copy
Gene/Insert
  Gene/Insert name: NI-16
  Species: Synthetic
  Cloning method: Unknown
Terms and licenses: Academic/Nonprofit Terms; Industry Terms: Not Available to Industry
How to cite: NI-16 was a gift from Steve Pollard (Addgene plasmid # 87489 ; http://n2t.net/addgene:87489 ; RRID:Addgene_87489)
