[The description below was written by a language model from this plasmid's Addgene catalogue record and pLannotate feature annotations shown in this document.]
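Description:
NI-16 is a small (about 2.7 kb) bacterial storage and template plasmid built on pMA-T, a commercial gene-synthesis delivery backbone. It carries a synthetic DNA fragment belonging to a TAL effector DNA-binding-domain library. It is maintained in E. coli at high copy through a ColE1/pUC-type origin of replication and is selected with ampicillin via a β-lactamase (AmpR) gene driven by its native bla promoter. The other annotated elements are backbone remnants rather than functional modules: partial M13 origin, lacZα, lacI and RSF origin sequences, plus a T7 promoter next to the lacZα fragment. There is no evidence in the record of a eukaryotic expression cassette, tag or reporter.

The insert itself was not annotated by the automated feature search. It most likely lies in the unannotated stretch between the T7 promoter and the lacI fragment, although the record does not give its boundaries or its cloning method. In TALE nomenclature, NI denotes the repeat-variable diresidue that specifies recognition of adenine. The name therefore suggests an NI-type repeat module, with "16" plausibly indicating a position in the repeat array, but the record does not define this suffix.

The stated purpose is library amplification of fragment NI-16, so the plasmid serves as a template from which this module is amplified. Such fragments form a set of building blocks for an isothermal-assembly-based method of constructing custom TAL effector DNA-binding domains, used for TALENs and other synthetic biology applications. The plasmid is not intended to express a protein directly.
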