Features (pLannotate 1.2.2; 8 found; start..end, strand, type, name):
      3..134     -  rep_origin     M13 ori (fragment): M13 bacteriophage origin of replication; arrow indicates direction of (+) strand synthesis
    155..311     -  CDS            lacZα (fragment): LacZα fragment of β-galactosidase; lacZ fragment
    320..338     +  promoter       T7 promoter: promoter for bacteriophage T7 RNA polymerase
    792..839     -  CDS            lacI (fragment): lac repressor; lacI; The lac repressor binds to the lac operator to inhibit transcription in E. coli. This inhibition can be relieved by adding lactose or isopropyl-β-D-thiogalactopyranoside (IPTG).
    876..916     -  rep_origin     RSF ori (fragment): Plasmids containing the RSF 1030 origin of replication can be propagated in E. coli cells that contain additional plasmids with compatible origins.
    994..1582    -  rep_origin     ori: high-copy-number ColE1/pMB1/pBR322/pUC origin of replication
   1753..2613    -  CDS            AmpR: β-lactamase; bla; confers resistance to ampicillin, carbenicillin, and related antibiotics
   2614..2718    -  promoter       AmpR promoter: bla
>Addgene plasmid #87489 | NI-16 | addgene full sequence | sequence record 174663 | Addgene NGS Result
CTAAATTGTAAGCGTTAATATTTTGTTAAAATTCGCGTTAAATTTTTGTTAAATCAGCTCATTTTTTAAC
CAATAGGCCGAAATCGGCAAAATCCCTTATAAATCAAAAGAATAGACCGAGATAGGGTTGAGTGGCCGCT
ACAGGGCGCTCCCATTCGCCATTCAGGCTGCGCAACTGTTGGGAAGGGCGTTTCGGTGCGGGCCTCTTCG
CTATTACGCCAGCTGGCGAAAGGGGGATGTGCTGCAAGGCGATTAAGTTGGGTAACGCCAGGGTTTTCCC
AGTCACGACGTTGTAAAACGACGGCCAGTGAGCGCGACGTAATACGACTCACTATAGGGCGAATTGGCGG
AAGGCCGTCAAGGCCACGTGTCTTGTCCAGAGCTCGTATCCTGCAGTTAACTCCGGCGCAGGTCGTGGCA
ATCGCGTCGAACATTGGGGGAAAGCAAGCCCTGGAAACCGTGCAAAGGTTGTTGCCGGTGCTCTGTCAGG
ACCACGGGCTTCAGACTCGAACAAGCGGGCGCTGCTCGACGCACTGGCCGAAGCCATGCTGGCGGAGTCG
AGAATCATAGCACTTCGGTGCCGAGAGCCGACGACGACTGGCGCTCATTTCGAGTCTGACTGGGAATGCC
CGCAGCTTCAGGCAGGCGCTGCTCGCCTACCGCCAGCAGAGTCCAATGGATCTCGAGGAATTCACTCCTC
AGGTGCAGGCTGCCTATCAGGAGTCCCATTGTGCTGGCGCGCTGCAGGATACGGTACCTGGAGCACAAGA
CTGGCCTCATGGGCCTTCCGCTCACTGCCCGCTTTCCAGTCGGGAAACCTGTCGTGCCAGCTGCATTAAC
ATGGTCATAGCTGTTTCCTTGCGTATTGGGCGCTCTCCGCTTCCTCGCTCACTGACTCGCTGCGCTCGGT
CGTTCGGGTAAAGCCTGGGGTGCCTAATGAGCAAAAGGCCAGCAAAAGGCCAGGAACCGTAAAAAGGCCG
CGTTGCTGGCGTTTTTCCATAGGCTCCGCCCCCCTGACGAGCATCACAAAAATCGACGCTCAAGTCAGAG
GTGGCGAAACCCGACAGGACTATAAAGATACCAGGCGTTTCCCCCTGGAAGCTCCCTCGTGCGCTCTCCT
GTTCCGACCCTGCCGCTTACCGGATACCTGTCCGCCTTTCTCCCTTCGGGAAGCGTGGCGCTTTCTCATA
GCTCACGCTGTAGGTATCTCAGTTCGGTGTAGGTCGTTCGCTCCAAGCTGGGCTGTGTGCACGAACCCCC
CGTTCAGCCCGACCGCTGCGCCTTATCCGGTAACTATCGTCTTGAGTCCAACCCGGTAAGACACGACTTA
TCGCCACTGGCAGCAGCCACTGGTAACAGGATTAGCAGAGCGAGGTATGTAGGCGGTGCTACAGAGTTCT
TGAAGTGGTGGCCTAACTACGGCTACACTAGAAGAACAGTATTTGGTATCTGCGCTCTGCTGAAGCCAGT
TACCTTCGGAAAAAGAGTTGGTAGCTCTTGATCCGGCAAACAAACCACCGCTGGTAGCGGTGGTTTTTTT
GTTTGCAAGCAGCAGATTACGCGCAGAAAAAAAGGATCTCAAGAAGATCCTTTGATCTTTTCTACGGGGT
CTGACGCTCAGTGGAACGAAAACTCACGTTAAGGGATTTTGGTCATGAGATTATCAAAAAGGATCTTCAC
CTAGATCCTTTTAAATTAAAAATGAAGTTTTAAATCAATCTAAAGTATATATGAGTAAACTTGGTCTGAC
AGTTACCAATGCTTAATCAGTGAGGCACCTATCTCAGCGATCTGTCTATTTCGTTCATCCATAGTTGCCT
GACTCCCCGTCGTGTAGATAACTACGATACGGGAGGGCTTACCATCTGGCCCCAGTGCTGCAATGATACC
GCGAGAACCACGCTCACCGGCTCCAGATTTATCAGCAATAAACCAGCCAGCCGGAAGGGCCGAGCGCAGA
AGTGGTCCTGCAACTTTATCCGCCTCCATCCAGTCTATTAATTGTTGCCGGGAAGCTAGAGTAAGTAGTT
CGCCAGTTAATAGTTTGCGCAACGTTGTTGCCATTGCTACAGGCATCGTGGTGTCACGCTCGTCGTTTGG
TATGGCTTCATTCAGCTCCGGTTCCCAACGATCAAGGCGAGTTACATGATCCCCCATGTTGTGCAAAAAA
GCGGTTAGCTCCTTCGGTCCTCCGATCGTTGTCAGAAGTAAGTTGGCCGCAGTGTTATCACTCATGGTTA
TGGCAGCACTGCATAATTCTCTTACTGTCATGCCATCCGTAAGATGCTTTTCTGTGACTGGTGAGTACTC
AACCAAGTCATTCTGAGAATAGTGTATGCGGCGACCGAGTTGCTCTTGCCCGGCGTCAATACGGGATAAT
ACCGCGCCACATAGCAGAACTTTAAAAGTGCTCATCATTGGAAAACGTTCTTCGGGGCGAAAACTCTCAA
GGATCTTACCGCTGTTGAGATCCAGTTCGATGTAACCCACTCGTGCACCCAACTGATCTTCAGCATCTTT
TACTTTCACCAGCGTTTCTGGGTGAGCAAAAACAGGAAGGCAAAATGCCGCAAAAAAGGGAATAAGGGCG
ACACGGAAATGTTGAATACTCATACTCTTCCTTTTTCAATATTATTGAAGCATTTATCAGGGTTATTGTC
TCATGAGCGGATACATATTTGAATGTATTTAGAAAAATAAACAAATAGGGGTTCCGCGCACATTTCCCCG
AAAAGTGCCAC
