>Addgene plasmid #87489 | NI-16 | depositor partial sequence | sequence record 170628 | NI-16 RVD flanked by BciVI sites
GTATCCTGCAGTTAACTCCGGCGCAGGTCGTGGCAATCGCGTCGAACATTGGGGGAAAGCAAGCCCTGGA
AACCGTGCAAAGGTTGTTGCCGGTGCTCTGTCAGGACCACGGGCTTCAGACTCGAACAAGCGGGCGCTGC
TCGACGCACTGGCCGAAGCCATGCTGGCGGAGTCGAGAATCATAGCACTTCGGTGCCGAGAGCCGACGAC
GACTGGCGCTCATTTCGAGTCTGACTGGGAATGCCCGCAGCTTCAGGCAGGCGCTGCTCGCCTACCGCCA
GCAGAGTCCAATGGATCTCGAGGAATTCACTCCTCAGGTGCAGGCTGCCTATCAGGAGTCCCATTGTGCT
GGCGCGCTGCAGGATAC
